Addgene plasmid #178716: pAAV-VTKD5-dTom
Purpose: AAV vector for Cre- and Flp-dependent transgene expression (CRE-ON / FLP-OFF) of dTom in cortical interneurons under the control of the Dlx enhancer (Dimidschstein et al 2016)
Depositing lab: Jordane Dimidschstein. Depositing organization: Broad Institute. Publication: A versatile viral toolkit for functional discovery in the nervous system. Pouchelon G, Vergara J, McMahon J, Gorissen BL, Lin JD, Vormstein-Schneider D, Niehaus JL, Burbridge TJ, Wester JC, Sherer M, Fernandez-Otero M, Allaway KC, Pelkey K, Chittajallu R, McBain CJ, Fan M, Nasse JS, Wildenberg GA, Fishell G, Dimidschstein J. Cell Rep Methods. 2022 May 26;2(6):100225. doi: 10.1016/j.crmeth.2022.100225. eCollection 2022 Jun 20. PubMed 35784651.
Backbone
  Vector backbone: pAAV-VTKD5
  Vector type: AAV
Growth in bacteria
  Bacterial resistance: Ampicillin, 100 μg/mL
  Growth temperature: 37°C
  Growth strain: NEB Stable
  Copy number: High Copy
Gene/Insert
  Gene/Insert name: dTom
  Species: Synthetic
  Cloning method: Gibson Cloning
Terms and licenses: Academic/Nonprofit Terms; Industry Terms: Not Available to Industry
How to cite: pAAV-VTKD5-dTom was a gift from Jordane Dimidschstein (Addgene plasmid # 178716 ; http://n2t.net/addgene:178716 ; RRID:Addgene_178716)
