[The description below was written by a language model from this plasmid's Addgene catalogue record and pLannotate feature annotations shown in this document.]
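Description:
pAAV-VTKD5-dTom is an adeno-associated virus transfer plasmid of about 5.7 kb, built on the pAAV-VTKD5 backbone, for intersectional (Cre-ON / Flp-OFF) expression of the red-orange fluorescent protein dTomato in cortical interneurons. In bacteria it is maintained through a high-copy ColE1/pUC-type origin and selected with ampicillin via the β-lactamase gene. An f1 phage origin is also present. The expression cassette is flanked by AAV2 inverted terminal repeats, which allow it to be packaged into recombinant AAV particles. The 3' ITR is annotated in full, while the 5' ITR was detected only as short fragments in the sequencing result.

According to the catalogue entry, transcription is driven by the Dlx enhancer, which restricts expression to forebrain GABAergic interneurons. This element is not annotated in the feature table but presumably lies in the unannotated stretch upstream of the chimeric β-globin/immunoglobulin intron. Downstream of the intron, the dTomato coding sequence sits in the antisense orientation between oppositely oriented lox2272 and loxP pairs, forming a DIO/FLEx switch. Cre recombinase inverts the cassette into the sense orientation and then locks it there by excising one site of each pair, so the reporter is expressed only in Cre-positive cells. The whole lox-flanked unit is in turn bracketed by two minimal FRT sites in the same orientation, so Flp recombinase deletes it and abolishes expression. A WPRE and a bovine growth hormone polyadenylation signal follow, enhancing transcript stability and 3' end processing. The vector is suited to labelling interneuron subpopulations defined by the presence of Cre and the absence of Flp, and belongs to a modular viral toolkit for nervous system studies.
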