Features (pLannotate 1.2.2; 24 found; start..end, strand, type, name):
     12..39      +  repeat_region  AAV2 ITR (fragment): inverted terminal repeat of adeno-associated virus serotype 2 inverted
     68..95      +  repeat_region  AAV2 ITR (fragment): inverted terminal repeat of adeno-associated virus serotype 2 inverted
    873..1005    +  intron         chimeric intron: chimera between introns from human β-globin and immunoglobulin heavy chain genes
   1048..1081    +  protein_bind   FRT (minimal): supports FLP-mediated excision but not integration (Turan and Bode, 2011) FLP recombinase from the Saccharomyces cerevisiae 2μ plasmid
   1088..1121    +  protein_bind   lox2272: Cre-mediated recombination occurs in the 8-bp core sequence (GGATACTT). lox2272 sites are compatible with each other, but incompatible with loxP or loxN sites (Lee and Saito, 1988). Cre recombinase
   1122..1171    -  intron         β-globin intron (fragment): internally truncated intron from human β-globin
   1172..1205    +  protein_bind   loxP: Cre-mediated recombination occurs in the 8-bp core sequence (GCATACAT). Cre recombinase
   1220..1258    +  misc_feature   MCS (fragment): pUC18/19 multiple cloning site
   1262..1960    -  CDS            dTomato: dTomato is a basic (constitutively fluorescent) orange fluorescent protein published in 2004, derived from Discosoma sp.. It is reported to be a somewhat slowly-maturing dimer with low acid sensitivity.
   1973..1996    +  misc_feature   MCS (fragment): pUC18/19 multiple cloning site
   2016..2049    -  protein_bind   lox2272: Cre-mediated recombination occurs in the 8-bp core sequence (GGATACTT). lox2272 sites are compatible with each other, but incompatible with loxP or loxN sites (Lee and Saito, 1988). Cre recombinase
   2050..2099    -  intron         β-globin intron (fragment): internally truncated intron from human β-globin
   2100..2133    -  protein_bind   loxP: Cre-mediated recombination occurs in the 8-bp core sequence (GCATACAT). Cre recombinase
   2134..2167    +  protein_bind   FRT (minimal): supports FLP-mediated excision but not integration (Turan and Bode, 2011) FLP recombinase from the Saccharomyces cerevisiae 2μ plasmid
   2176..2764    +  misc_feature   WPRE: woodchuck hepatitis virus posttranscriptional regulatory element
   2772..2996    +  polyA_signal   bGH poly(A) signal: bovine growth hormone polyadenylation signal
   2998..3138    +  repeat_region  AAV2 ITR: inverted terminal repeat of adeno-associated virus serotype 2 inverted
   3143..3194    -  misc_feature   bom (fragment): basis of mobility region from pBR322
   3213..3668    +  rep_origin     f1 ori (sequence partly withheld): f1 bacteriophage origin of replication; arrow indicates direction of (+) strand synthesis
   3669..3718    -  misc_feature   bom (fragment): basis of mobility region from pBR322
   3820..3855    -  CDS            rop (fragment): Rop protein, which maintains plasmids at low copy number; rop
   3950..4054    +  promoter       AmpR promoter: bla
   4055..4915    +  CDS            AmpR: β-lactamase; bla; confers resistance to ampicillin, carbenicillin, and related antibiotics
   5086..5674    +  rep_origin     ori: high-copy-number ColE1/pMB1/pBR322/pUC origin of replication
>Addgene plasmid #178716 | pAAV-VTKD5-dTom | addgene full sequence | sequence record 355036 | Addgene NGS Result
CCTGCAGGCAGCTGCGCGCTCGCTCGCTCACTGAGGCCGCCCGGGCGTCGGGCGACCTTTGGTCGCCCGG
CCTCAGTGAGCGAGCGAGCGCGCAGAGAGGGAGTGGCCAACTCCATCACTAGGGGTTCCTGCTAGACTGC
AGAGGGCCCGCGGCCGCACGCGTTTATTCAGAATGTTATGCACTCACAGTGGTTTGGCATGCATCTGGTG
AATTTTTTTTAACGAAAAATTAGTGTTGGTTTCGATGTATGGTAGCATTCTCCCTAACGTAATTTGAATA
ATTCAGCAAAGCCCCACTACCAGCTGTACTTCTGCAGCCTCTTCCATTCTTTTCAGCATTATAATTTTGG
TTAATTTTCAATTTTAGGTCCTACGTCTCTGCAATTTGTGTATGAATAACAGAATAATTTCCCTCTTTTG
TTTCGCCTTTCCTGTTCCTGAATCTAAATAAAGATGGCTTTTTAGTATTAAAAGTGGAAGAAAATTACAG
GTAATTATCTTTGACGGTAAAAACGCTGTAATCAGCGGGCTACATGAAAAATTACTCTAATTATGGCTGC
ATTTAAGAGAATGGAAAAAAACCTTCTTGTGGATAAAAACCTTAAATTGTCCCCAATGTCTGCTTCAAAT
TGGATGGCACTGCAGCTGGAGGCTTTGTTCAGAATTGATCCTGGGGAGCTACGAACCCAAAGTTTCACAG
TAGGAAGCTAGATATCGTTTAAACTTCCTGCAGCCCGGGCTGGGCATAAAAGTCAGGGCAGAGCCATCTA
TTGCTTACATTTGCTTCTAGCCTGCAAGTCGAGGAGCGCAGCCTTCCAGAAGCAGAGCGCGGCGCCTTAA
GCTGCAGAAGTTGGTCGTGAGGCACTGGGCACGTAAGTATCAAGGTTACAAGACAGGTTTAAGGAGACCA
ATAGAAACTGGGCTTGTCGAGACAGAGAAGACTCTTGCGTTTCTGATAGGCACCTATTGGTCTTACTGAC
ATCCACTTTGCCTTTCTCTCCACAGGTGTCCACTCCCAGTTCAATTACAGCTCTTAAGAAAGCTAGCGAA
GTTCCTATTCTCTAGAAAGTATAGGAACTTCTCCGGAATAACTTCGTATAGGATACTTTATACGAAGTTA
TGCAGAATGGTAGCTGGATTGTAGCTGCTATTAGCAATATGAAACCTCTTAATAACTTCGTATAGCATAC
ATTATACGAAGTTATAACGCGCCACTAGTGAATTCGAGCTCGGTACCCGGGGATCCTCTAGAGTCGACTT
ACTTGTACAGCTCGTCCATGCCGTACAGGAACAGGTGGTGGCGGCCCTCGGAGCGCTCGTACTGTTCCAC
GATGGTGTAGTCCTCGTTGTGGGAGGTGATGTCCAGCTTGGTGTCCACGTAGTAGTAGCCGGGCAGTTGC
ACGGGCTTCTTGGCCATGTAGATGGTCTTGAACTCCACCAGGTAGTGGCCGCCGTCCTTCAGCTTCAGGG
CCTGGTGGATCTCGCCCTTCAGCACGCCGTCGCGGGGGTACAGGCGCTCGGTGGAGGCCTCCCAGCCCAT
GGTCTTCTTCTGCATTACGGGGCCGTCGGGGGGGAAGTTGGTGCCGCGCATCTTCACCTTGTAGATCAGC
GTGCCGTCCTGCAGGGAGGAGTCCTGGGTCACGGTCACCAGACCGCCGTCCTCGAAGTTCATCACGCGCT
CCCACTTGAAGCCCTCGGGGAAGGACAGCTTCTTGTAATCGGGGATGTCGGCGGGGTGCTTCACGTACGC
CTTGGAGCCGTACATGAACTGGGGGGACAGGATGTCCCAGGCGAAGGGCAGGGGGCCGCCCTTGGTCACC
TTCAGCTTGGCGGTCTGGGTGCCCTCGTAGGGGCGGCCCTCGCCCTCGCCCTCGATCTCGAACTCGTGGC
CGTTCATGGAGCCCTCCATGCGCACCTTGAAGCGCATGAACTCTTTGATGACCTCCTCGCCCTTGCTCAC
GGCCATGGTGGCGTCGACCTGCAGGCATGCAAGCTTTACTAGTGGTGGCGCTAGCATAACTTCGTATAAA
GTATCCTATACGAAGTTATTTGCCTTAACCCAGAAATTATCACTGTTATTCTTTAGAATGGTGCAAAGAA
TAACTTCGTATAATGTATGCTATACGAAGTTATGAAGTTCCTATTCTCTAGAAAGTATAGGAACTTCGGC
GCGCCAATCAACCTCTGGATTACAAAATTTGTGAAAGATTGACTGGTATTCTTAACTATGTTGCTCCTTT
TACGCTATGTGGATACGCTGCTTTAATGCCTTTGTATCATGCTATTGCTTCCCGTATGGCTTTCATTTTC
TCCTCCTTGTATAAATCCTGGTTGCTGTCTCTTTATGAGGAGTTGTGGCCCGTTGTCAGGCAACGTGGCG
TGGTGTGCACTGTGTTTGCTGACGCAACCCCCACTGGTTGGGGCATTGCCACCACCTGTCAGCTCCTTTC
CGGGACTTTCGCTTTCCCCCTCCCTATTGCCACGGCGGAACTCATCGCCGCCTGCCTTGCCCGCTGCTGG
ACAGGGGCTCGGCTGTTGGGCACTGACAATTCCGTGGTGTTGTCGGGGAAGCTGACGTCCTTTCCATGGC
TGCTCGCCTGTGTTGCCACCTGGATTCTGCGCGGGACGTCCTTCTGCTACGTCCCTTCGGCCCTCAATCC
AGCGGACCTTCCTTCCCGCGGCCTGCTGCCGGCTCTGCGGCCTCTTCCGCGTCTTCGCCTTCGCCCTCAG
ACGAGTCGGATCTCCCTTTGGGCCGCCTCCCCGCCTGGATCCTGTGCCTTCTAGTTGCCAGCCATCTGTT
GTTTGCCCCTCCCCCGTGCCTTCCTTGACCCTGGAAGGTGCCACTCCCACTGTCCTTTCCTAATAAAATG
AGGAAATTGCATCGCATTGTCTGAGTAGGTGTCATTCTATTCTGGGGGGTGGGGTGGGGCAGGACAGCAA
GGGGGAGGATTGGGAAGACAATAGCAGGCATGCTGGGGATGCGGTGGGCTCTATGGCAGGAACCCCTAGT
GATGGAGTTGGCCACTCCCTCTCTGCGCGCTCGCTCGCTCACTGAGGCCGGGCGACCAAAGGTCGCCCGA
CGCCCGGGCTTTGCCCGGGCGGCCTCAGTGAGCGAGCGAGCGCGCAGCTGCCTGCAGGGGCGCCTGATGC
GGTATTTTCTCCTTACGCATCTGTGCGGTATTTCACACCGCATA
[95 nt withheld, positions 3195-3289]
T
[46 nt withheld, positions 3291-3336]
C
[141 nt withheld, positions 3338-3478]
CCTTTGACGTTGGAGTCCACGTTCTTT
[37 nt withheld, positions 3506-3542]
ACTCTATCTCGGGCTATTCTTTTGATTTATAAGGGATTTTGCCGATTTCGGTCTATTGGTTAAAAAATGA
GCTGATTTAACAAAAATTTAACGCGAATTTTAACAAAATATTAACGTTTACAATTTTATGGTGCACTCTC
AGTACAATCTGCTCTGATGCCGCATAGTTAAGCCAGCCCCGACACCCGCCAACACCCGCTGACGCGCCCT
GACGGGCTTGTCTGCTCCCGGCATCCGCTTACAGACAAGCTGTGACCGTCTCCGGGAGCTGCATGTGTCA
GAGGTTTTCACCGTCATCACCGAAACGCGCGAGACGAAAGGGCCTCGTGATACGCCTATTTTTATAGGTT
AATGTCATGATAATAATGGTTTCTTAGACGTCAGGTGGCACTTTTCGGGGAAATGTGCGCGGAACCCCTA
TTTGTTTATTTTTCTAAATACATTCAAATATGTATCCGCTCATGAGACAATAACCCTGATAAATGCTTCA
ATAATATTGAAAAAGGAAGAGTATGAGTATTCAACATTTCCGTGTCGCCCTTATTCCCTTTTTTGCGGCA
TTTTGCCTTCCTGTTTTTGCTCACCCAGAAACGCTGGTGAAAGTAAAAGATGCTGAAGATCAGTTGGGTG
CACGAGTGGGTTACATCGAACTGGATCTCAACAGCGGTAAGATCCTTGAGAGTTTTCGCCCCGAAGAACG
TTTTCCAATGATGAGCACTTTTAAAGTTCTGCTATGTGGCGCGGTATTATCCCGTATTGACGCCGGGCAA
GAGCAACTCGGTCGCCGCATACACTATTCTCAGAATGACTTGGTTGAGTACTCACCAGTCACAGAAAAGC
ATCTTACGGATGGCATGACAGTAAGAGAATTATGCAGTGCTGCCATAACCATGAGTGATAACACTGCGGC
CAACTTACTTCTGACAACGATCGGAGGACCGAAGGAGCTAACCGCTTTTTTGCACAACATGGGGGATCAT
GTAACTCGCCTTGATCGTTGGGAACCGGAGCTGAATGAAGCCATACCAAACGACGAGCGTGACACCACGA
TGCCTGTAGCAATGGCAACAACGTTGCGCAAACTATTAACTGGCGAACTACTTACTCTAGCTTCCCGGCA
ACAATTAATAGACTGGATGGAGGCGGATAAAGTTGCAGGACCACTTCTGCGCTCGGCCCTTCCGGCTGGC
TGGTTTATTGCTGATAAATCTGGAGCCGGTGAGCGTGGGTCTCGCGGTATCATTGCAGCACTGGGGCCAG
ATGGTAAGCCCTCCCGTATCGTAGTTATCTACACGACGGGGAGTCAGGCAACTATGGATGAACGAAATAG
ACAGATCGCTGAGATAGGTGCCTCACTGATTAAGCATTGGTAACTGTCAGACCAAGTTTACTCATATATA
CTTTAGATTGATTTAAAACTTCATTTTTAATTTAAAAGGATCTAGGTGAAGATCCTTTTTGATAATCTCA
TGACCAAAATCCCTTAACGTGAGTTTTCGTTCCACTGAGCGTCAGACCCCGTAGAAAAGATCAAAGGATC
TTCTTGAGATCCTTTTTTTCTGCGCGTAATCTGCTGCTTGCAAACAAAAAAACCACCGCTACCAGCGGTG
GTTTGTTTGCCGGATCAAGAGCTACCAACTCTTTTTCCGAAGGTAACTGGCTTCAGCAGAGCGCAGATAC
CAAATACTGTTCTTCTAGTGTAGCCGTAGTTAGGCCACCACTTCAAGAACTCTGTAGCACCGCCTACATA
CCTCGCTCTGCTAATCCTGTTACCAGTGGCTGCTGCCAGTGGCGATAAGTCGTGTCTTACCGGGTTGGAC
TCAAGACGATAGTTACCGGATAAGGCGCAGCGGTCGGGCTGAACGGGGGGTTCGTGCACACAGCCCAGCT
TGGAGCGAACGACCTACACCGAACTGAGATACCTACAGCGTGAGCTATGAGAAAGCGCCACGCTTCCCGA
AGGGAGAAAGGCGGACAGGTATCCGGTAAGCGGCAGGGTCGGAACAGGAGAGCGCACGAGGGAGCTTCCA
GGGGGAAACGCCTGGTATCTTTATAGTCCTGTCGGGTTTCGCCACCTCTGACTTGAGCGTCGATTTTTGT
GATGCTCGTCAGGGGGGCGGAGCCTATGGAAAAACGCCAGCAACGCGGCCTTTTTACGGTTCCTGGCCTT
TTGCTGGCCTTTTGCTCACATGT
